Addgene plasmid #49016: pU6_gRNA_handle_U6t
Purpose: (Empty Backbone) gRNA expression empty vector (mammalian cells)
Depositing lab: Timothy Lu. Depositing organization: Massachusetts Institute of Technology. Publication: Tunable and Multifunctional Eukaryotic Transcription Factors Based on CRISPR/Cas. Farzadfard F, Perli SD, Lu TK. ACS Synth Biol. 2013 Sep 11. 10.1021/sb400081r PubMed 23977949.
Backbone
  Vector backbone: phi-Yellow-Dest
  Backbone manufacturer: Evrogen
  Backbone size (bp): 4000
  Vector type: Mammalian Expression, CRISPR, Synthetic Biology
Growth in bacteria
  Bacterial resistance: Ampicillin, 100 μg/mL
  Growth temperature: 37°C
  Growth strain: DH5alpha
  Copy number: High Copy
Terms and licenses: Academic/Nonprofit Terms; Industry Terms: Not Available to Industry
How to cite: pU6_gRNA_handle_U6t was a gift from Timothy Lu (Addgene plasmid # 49016 ; http://n2t.net/addgene:49016 ; RRID:Addgene_49016)
