[The description below was written by a language model from this plasmid's Addgene catalogue record, the feature table of its GenBank file and pLannotate feature annotations shown in this document.]
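Description:
pU6_gRNA_handle_U6t is an empty mammalian guide RNA expression vector of about 4.1 kb, built on the Evrogen phi-Yellow-Dest backbone and catalogued for mammalian expression, CRISPR and synthetic biology work. It is maintained in E. coli through a high-copy ColE1/pUC-type origin and selected with ampicillin via the β-lactamase gene and its native promoter. No mammalian drug-selection marker is annotated.

The functional core is a human U6 RNA polymerase III promoter placed just upstream of the Streptococcus pyogenes Cas9 gRNA scaffold (the "handle"). The short gap between them is presumably where a user-supplied spacer sequence is inserted, although the record does not describe the cloning sites. The name implies a U6 (Pol III) terminator after the scaffold, but this is not annotated separately. The U6–scaffold unit is flanked by attB1 and attB2 fragments, which suggests it was introduced into the destination backbone by Gateway recombination.

Downstream lies a separate Pol II cassette in which the mouse PGK promoter drives the blue fluorescent protein EBFP2. This is followed by a fragment matching the ornithine decarboxylase degradation domain found in destabilised EGFP, and then an SV40 polyadenylation signal. This arrangement would provide a blue, possibly short-lived, marker for transfected cells, though the record does not confirm that the degron is fused in frame. Small lacZα, lacI and SV40 large T antigen fragments appear to be backbone remnants.

The associated publication concerns tunable CRISPR/Cas-based eukaryotic transcription factors, so the plasmid most likely supplies targeting gRNAs alongside a separately expressed Cas9-derived regulator. The accompanying GenBank record covers only an 880 bp portion spanning the AmpR promoter, U6 promoter, scaffold and attB2, and it agrees with the full-length annotation.
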