Features (pLannotate 1.2.2; 14 found; start..end, strand, type, name):
     62..80      +  protein_bind   attB1 (fragment): mutant version of attB; recombination site for the Gateway® BP reaction BP Clonase™
    132..372     +  promoter       U6 promoter: RNA polymerase III promoter for human U6 snRNA
    382..457     +  misc_RNA       gRNA scaffold: guide RNA scaffold for the Streptococcus pyogenes CRISPR/Cas9 system
    469..490     -  protein_bind   attB2 (fragment): mutant version of attB; recombination site for the Gateway® BP reaction BP Clonase™
    518..1017    +  promoter       PGK promoter: mouse phosphoglycerate kinase 1 promoter
   1041..1757    +  CDS            EBFP2: EBFP2 is a basic (constitutively fluorescent) blue fluorescent protein published in 2007, derived from Aequorea victoria. It is reported to be a rapidly-maturing monomer with moderate acid sensitivity.
   1785..1907    +  CDS            d1EGFP (fragment): EGFP destabilized by fusion to a mutated version of residues 422-461 of mouse ornithine decarboxylase, giving an in vivo half-life of ~1 hour mammalian codon-optimized
   1927..2048    -  polyA_signal   SV40 poly(A) signal: SV40 polyadenylation signal
   2071..2139    -  CDS            large T antigen (fragment): large T antigen from SV40 (simian virus 40)
   2163..2213    +  CDS            lacZα (fragment): LacZα fragment of β-galactosidase; lacZ fragment
   2214..2267    -  CDS            lacI (fragment): lac repressor; lacI; The lac repressor binds to the lac operator to inhibit transcription in E. coli. This inhibition can be relieved by adding lactose or isopropyl-β-D-thiogalactopyranoside (IPTG).
   2450..3035    -  rep_origin     ori: high-copy-number ColE1/pMB1/pBR322/pUC origin of replication
   3206..4066    -  CDS            AmpR: β-lactamase; bla; confers resistance to ampicillin, carbenicillin, and related antibiotics
   4067..37      -  promoter       AmpR promoter (across the origin): bla
>Addgene plasmid #49016 | pU6_gRNA_handle_U6t | depositor full sequence | sequence record 79087 | pU6_gRNA_handle_U6t sequence 4134 bps
AATGTATTTAGAAAAATAAACAAATAGGGGTTCCGCGCACATTTCCCCGAAAAGTGCCACCTTGTACAAA
AAAGCAGGCTTTAAAGGAACCAATTCAGTCGACTGGATCCGGTACCAAGGTCGGGCAGGAAGAGGGCCTA
TTTCCCATGATTCCTTCATATTTGCATATACGATACAAGGCTGTTAGAGAGATAATTAGAATTAATTTGA
CTGTAAACACAAAGATATTAGTACAAAATACGTGACGTAGAAAGTAATAATTTCTTGGGTAGTTTGCAGT
TTTAAAATTATGTTTTAAAATGGACTATCATATGCTTACCGTAACTTGAAAGTATTTCGATTTCTTGGCT
TTATATATCTTGTGGAAAGGACGGAGCTCCGGTTTTAGAGCTAGAAATAGCAAGTTAAAATAAGGCTAGT
CCGTTATCAACTTGAAAAAGTGGCACCGAGTCGGTGCTTTTTTTCTAGACCCAGCTTTCTTGTACAAAGT
TGGCATTAGACGTCGAGGAATTCTACCGGGTAGGGGAGGCGCTTTTCCCAAGGCAGTCTGGAGCATGCGC
TTTAGCAGCCCCGCTGGGCACTTGGCGCTACACAAGTGGCCTCTGGCCTCGCACACATTCCACATCCACC
GGTAGGCGCCAACCGGCTCCGTTCTTTGGTGGCCCCTTCGCGCCACCTTCTACTCCTCCCCTAGTCAGGA
AGTTCCCCCCCGCCCCGCAGCTCGCGTCGTGCAGGACGTGACAAATGGAAGTAGCACGTCTCACTAGTCT
CGTGCAGATGGACAGCACCGCTGAGCAATGGAAGCGGGTAGGCCTTTGGGGCAGCGGCCAATAGCAGCTT
TGCTCCTTCGCTTTCTGGGCTCAGAGGCTGGGAAGGGGTGGGTCCGGGGGCGGGCTCAGGGGCGGGCTCA
GGGGCGGGGCGGGCGCCCGAAGGTCCTCCGGAGGCCCGGCATTCTGCACGCTTCAAAAGCGCACGTCTGC
CGCGCTGTTCTCCTCTTCCTCATCTCCGGGCCTTTCGACCTGCATCCCAAGCTTGCCACCATGGTGAGCA
AGGGCGAGGAGCTGTTCACCGGGGTGGTGCCCATCCTGGTCGAGCTGGACGGCGACGTAAACGGCCACAA
GTTCAGCGTGAGGGGCGAGGGCGAGGGCGATGCCACCAACGGCAAGCTGACCCTGAAGTTCATCTGCACC
ACCGGCAAGCTGCCCGTGCCCTGGCCCACCCTCGTGACCACCCTGAGCCACGGCGTGCAGTGCTTCGCCC
GCTACCCCGACCACATGAAGCAGCACGACTTCTTCAAGTCCGCCATGCCCGAAGGCTACGTCCAGGAGCG
CACCATCTTCTTCAAGGACGACGGCACCTACAAGACCCGCGCCGAGGTGAAGTTCGAGGGCGACACCCTA
GTGAACCGCATCGAGCTGAAGGGCGTCGACTTCAAGGAGGACGGCAACATCCTGGGGCACAAGCTGGAGT
ACAACTTCAACAGCCACAACATCTATATCATGGCCGTCAAGCAGAAGAACGGCATCAAGGTGAACTTCAA
GATCCGCCACAACGTGGAGGACGGCAGCGTGCAGCTCGCCGACCACTACCAGCAGAACACCCCCATCGGC
GACGGCCCCGTGCTGCTGCCCGACAGCCACTACCTGAGCACCCAGTCCGTGCTGAGCAAAGACCCCAACG
AGAAGCGCGATCACATGGTCCTGCTGGAGTTCCGCACCGCCGCCGGGATCACTCTCGGCATGGACGAGCT
GTACAAGTAAGTACCACTAGTACCGGTAGATATCAGCCATGGCTTCCCGCCGGCGGTGGCGGCGCAGGAT
GATGGCACGCTGCCCATGTCTTGTGCCCAGGAGAGCGGGATGGACCGTCACCCTGCAGCCTGTGCTTCTG
CTAGGATCAATGTGTAGGCTAGTCGAGCAGACATGATAAGATACATTGATGAGTTTGGACAAACCACAAC
TAGAATGCAGTGAAAAAAATGCTTTATTTGTGAAATTTGTGATGCTATTGCTTTATTTGTAACCATTATA
AGCTGCAATAAACAAGTTAACAACAACAATTGCATTCATTTTATGTTTCAGGTTCAGGGGGAGATGTGGG
AGGTTTTTTAAAGCAAGTAAAACCTCTACAAATGTGGTAAAATCCGATAAGGATCGATCCGGGCTGGCGT
AATAGCGAAGAGGCCCGCACCGATCGCCCTTCCCAACAGTTGCCTGCATTAATGAATCGGCCAACGCGCG
GGGAGAGGCGGTTTGCGTATTGGGCGCTCTTCCGCTTCCTCGCTCACTGACTCGCTGCGCTCGGTCGTTC
GGCTGCGGCGAGCGGTATCAGCTCACTCAAAGGCGGTAATACGGTTATCCACAGAATCAGGGGATAACGC
AGGAAAGAACATGTGAGCAAAAGGCCAGCAAAAGGCCAGGAACCGTAAAAAGGCCGCGTTGCTGGCGTTT
TTCCATAGGCTCCGCCCCCCTGACGAGCATCACAAAAATCGACGCTCAAGTCAGAGGTGGCGAAACCCGA
CAGGACTATAAAGATACCAGGCGTTTCCCCCTGGAAGCTCCCTCGTGCGCTCTCCTGTTCCGACCCTGCC
GCTTACCGGATACCTGTCCGCCTTTCTCCCTTCGGGAAGCGTGGCGCTTTCTCATAGCTCACGCTGTAGG
TATCTCAGTTCGGTGTAGGTCGTTCGCTCCAAGCTGGGCTGTGTGCACGAACCCCCCGTTCAGCCCGACC
GCTGCGCCTTATCCGGTAACTATCGTCTTGAGTCCAACCCGGTAAGACACGACTTATCGCCACTGGCAGC
AGCCACTGGTAACAGGATTAGCAGAGCGAGGTATGTAGGCGGTGCTACAGAGTTCTTGAAGTGGTGGCCT
AACTACGGCTACACTAGAAGAACAGTATTTGGTATCTGCGCTCTGCTGAAGCCAGTTACCTTCGGAAAAA
GAGTTGGTAGCTCTTGATCCGGCAAACAAACCACCGCTGGTAGCGGTTTTTTTGTTTGCAAGCAGCAGAT
TACGCGCAGAAAAAAAGGATCTCAAGAAGATCCTTTGATCTTTTCTACGGGGTCTGACGCTCAGTGGAAC
GAAAACTCACGTTAAGGGATTTTGGTCATGAGATTATCAAAAAGGATCTTCACCTAGATCCTTTTAAATT
AAAAATGAAGTTTTAAATCAATCTAAAGTATATATGAGTAAACTTGGTCTGACAGTTACCAATGCTTAAT
CAGTGAGGCACCTATCTCAGCGATCTGTCTATTTCGTTCATCCATAGTTGCCTGACTCCCCGTCGTGTAG
ATAACTACGATACGGGAGGGCTTACCATCTGGCCCCAGTGCTGCAATGATACCGCGAGACCCACGCTCAC
CGGCTCCAGATTTATCAGCAATAAACCAGCCAGCCGGAAGGGCCGAGCGCAGAAGTGGTCCTGCAACTTT
ATCCGCCTCCATCCAGTCTATTAATTGTTGCCGGGAAGCTAGAGTAAGTAGTTCGCCAGTTAATAGTTTG
CGCAACGTTGTTGCCATTGCTACAGGCATCGTGGTGTCACGCTCGTCGTTTGGTATGGCTTCATTCAGCT
CCGGTTCCCAACGATCAAGGCGAGTTACATGATCCCCCATGTTGTGCAAAAAAGCGGTTAGCTCCTTCGG
TCCTCCGATCGTTGTCAGAAGTAAGTTGGCCGCAGTGTTATCACTCATGGTTATGGCAGCACTGCATAAT
TCTCTTACTGTCATGCCATCCGTAAGATGCTTTTCTGTGACTGGTGAGTACTCAACCAAGTCATTCTGAG
AATAGTGTATGCGGCGACCGAGTTGCTCTTGCCCGGCGTCAATACGGGATAATACCGCGCCACATAGCAG
AACTTTAAAAGTGCTCATCATTGGAAAACGTTCTTCGGGGCGAAAACTCTCAAGGATCTTACCGCTGTTG
AGATCCAGTTCGATGTAACCCACTCGTGCACCCAACTGATCTTCAGCATCTTTTACTTTCACCAGCGTTT
CTGGGTGAGCAAAAACAGGAAGGCAAAATGCCGCAAAAAAGGGAATAAGGGCGACACGGAAATGTTGAAT
ACTCATACTCTTCCTTTTTCAATATTATTGAAGCATTTATCAGGGTTATTGTCTCATGAGCGGATACATA
TTTG
