LOCUS       Exported 880 bp ds-DNA linear SYN 24-MAY-2021
DEFINITION  gRNA expression empty vector (mammalian cells).
ACCESSION   .
VERSION     .
KEYWORDS    pU6_gRNA_handle_U6t
SOURCE      synthetic DNA construct
  ORGANISM  synthetic DNA construct
REFERENCE   1 (bases 1 to 880)
  AUTHORS   Farzadfard F, Perli SD, Lu TK
  TITLE     Tunable and Multifunctional Eukaryotic Transcription Factors Based
            on CRISPR/Cas.
  JOURNAL   ACS Synth Biol. 2013 Sep 11.
  PUBMED    23977949
REFERENCE   2 (bases 1 to 880)
  AUTHORS   .
  TITLE     Direct Submission
  JOURNAL   Exported May 24, 2021 from SnapGene Server 1.1.58
            http://www.snapgene.com
FEATURES             Location/Qualifiers
     source          1..880
                     /organism="synthetic DNA construct"
                     /mol_type="other DNA"
     promoter        complement(189..293)
                     /gene="bla"
                     /label=AmpR promoter
     promoter        388..628
                     /label=U6 promoter
                     /note="RNA polymerase III promoter for human U6 snRNA"
     primer_bind     388..408
                     /label=hU6-F
                     /note="Human U6 promoter, forward primer"
     primer_bind     559..578
                     /label=LKO.1 5'
                     /note="Human U6 promoter, forward primer"
     misc_RNA        638..713
                     /label=gRNA scaffold
                     /note="guide RNA scaffold for the Streptococcus pyogenes
                     CRISPR/Cas9 system"
     protein_bind    complement(725..749)
                     /gene="mutant version of attB"
                     /label=attB2
                     /bound_moiety="BP Clonase(TM)"
                     /note="recombination site for the Gateway(R) BP reaction"
     primer_bind     complement(809..832)
                     /label=MSCV-rev
                     /note="Murine stem cell virus, reverse primer"
ORIGIN
        1 gttcttcggg gcgaaaactc tcaaggatct taccgctgnt tgagatccag ttcgatgtaa
       61 cccactcgtg cacccaactg atcttcagca tcttttactt tcaccagcgt ttctgggtga
      121 gcaaaaacag gaaggcaaaa tgccgcaaaa aagggaataa gggcgacacg gaaatgttga
      181 atactcatac tcttcctttt tcaatattat tgaagcattt atcagggtta ttgtctcatg
      241 agcggataca tatttgaatg tatttagaaa aataaacaaa taggggttcc gcgcacattt
      301 ccccgaaaag tgccaccttg tacaaaaaag caggctttaa aggaaccaat tcagtcgact
      361 ggatccggta ccaaggtcgg gcaggaagag ggcctatttc ccatgattcc ttcatatttg
      421 catatacgat acaaggctgt tagagagata attagaatta atttgactgt aaacacaaag
      481 atattagtac aaaatacgtg acgtagaaag taataatttc ttgggtagtt tgcagtttta
      541 aaattatgtt ttaaaatgga ctatcatatg cttaccgtaa cttgaaagta tttcgatttc
      601 ttggctttat atatcttgtg gaaaggacgg agctccggtt ttagagctag aaatagcaag
      661 ttaaaataag gctagtccgt tatcaacttg aaaaagtggc accgagtcgg tgcttttttt
      721 ctagacccag ctttcttgta caaagttggc attagacgtc gaggaattct accgggtagg
      781 ggaggcgctt ttcccaaggc agtctggagc atgcgcttta gcagccccgc tgggcacttg
      841 gcgctacaca agtggcctct ggcctcgcac acattccaca
//
