>Addgene plasmid #49016 | pU6_gRNA_handle_U6t | depositor partial sequence | sequence record 71952 | pU6_gRNA_handle_U6t sequence 407 bps
TGTACAAAAAAGCAGGCTTTAAAGGAACCAATTCAGTCGACTGGATCCGGTACCAAGGTCGGGCAGGAAG
AGGGCCTATTTCCCATGATTCCTTCATATTTGCATATACGATACAAGGCTGTTAGAGAGATAATTAGAAT
TAATTTGACTGTAAACACAAAGATATTAGTACAAAATACGTGACGTAGAAAGTAATAATTTCTTGGGTAG
TTTGCAGTTTTAAAATTATGTTTTAAAATGGACTATCATATGCTTACCGTAACTTGAAAGTATTTCGATT
TCTTGGCTTTATATATCTTGTGGAAAGGACGGAGCTCCGGTTTTAGAGCTAGAAATAGCAAGTTAAAATA
AGGCTAGTCCGTTATCAACTTGAAAAAGTGGCACCGAGTCGGTGCTTTTTTTCTAGA
